>Addgene plasmid #1740 | hs-calx1 | addgene partial sequence | sequence record 16888 | 1740 with pCasper-hs
ATTGGGAATTCGTTAACAGATCTGCGGCCGCCTCGAGGTCGAGGTCGACGGTATCGATAAGCTTCCAGAG
ACAGGCCAACGGGACAGCGAGTGCCCCAATCACTTCCAGGATAAGGAGAAGCCATCCCAGTTAGTAACCA
GCCATGCAGTTGCTCCTTAAATCGATATTCACCTGCGCACTATTCGTGATCTTTGTGTATGCCACCGCCC
AGTCGCTGCTCAAAGTCCAGGAGACAGAAGCGCGGCAGGCGTACCTTAATGTTACCTCCTCCAGCAGTAG
TAATCTCAGCCAGGACGATGGCCACTTCCTCAGCCGGCGACTAAGGCAAGTCAGCCATGGCGAGGAGGGC
GACGAGGGCGCGCCGTCCCAAATGGACGACGAGTTGGAACAGATGACCAAGGTGCATGGAGAAGCACCGG
ACGCGGAGGAGCTGCGCGAATGTAGCGAGGGTCTTGTCCTGCCACTCTGGATGCCGCAACGCAACATTTC
GGTGGGTGACCGCCTCGTCCGCGGCTTTGTTTACTTCGTCCTACTGATCTACCTGTTTGTGGGTGTGTCC
ATCATTGCGGATCGCTTCATGGCCGCCATCGAGGCAATCACATCGATTGAACGGGCGGTGGTGGTCAAGG
GACCCAACAACACCAAGCAGGTGATGCACGTGCGCATCTGGAACGAAACGGTGGCGAATCTAACGCTAAT
GGCCCTGGGATCGAGTGCCCCCGAGATCCTGCTCTCGGTTATTGAGATTTATGCGAAGGACTTCGAGAGC
GGTGACTTGGGACCTGGCACCATCGTGGGATCAGCTGCCTACAACCTGTTTATGATTATCGCCGTATGCA
TGATCTGGATACCGGCGGGCGA
