[The description below was written by a language model from this plasmid's Addgene catalogue record.]
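Description:
hs-calx1 is an insect expression plasmid built on the pCaspeRhs backbone (about 8.8 kb without insert), carrying a roughly 2.9 kb Drosophila melanogaster cDNA for calx1, the Na+/Ca2+ exchange protein encoded by the Calx gene (CG5685). The insert was placed between NotI and XbaI sites, both of which remain intact, and carries no recorded mutation; part of the construct derives from a Drosophila EST clone. In bacteria the plasmid is maintained at high copy under ampicillin selection.

The record lists no feature table and does not explicitly name the promoter or other regulatory elements. However, pCaspeRhs is generally known as a P-element transformation vector of the CaSpeR family, in which a cloned cDNA is placed under a heat-shock (hsp70) promoter and a mini-white eye-colour marker identifies transgenic flies, with P-element ends mediating germline integration. The "hs" in the construct name is consistent with that arrangement, which would allow CalX expression to be induced by temperature shift, but these details should be treated as properties of the backbone family rather than facts stated for this entry. No epitope tags or reporters are recorded.

The associated work concerns the role of CalX in light activation, adaptation and cell survival, which suggests the construct was used to supply wild-type exchanger in flies, for example to overexpress it or to rescue calx mutant phenotypes. The record itself does not specify the exact experimental use.
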