Addgene plasmid #1740: hs-calx1
Depositing lab: Craig Montell. Depositing organization: Johns Hopkins University and School of Medicine. Publication: Light Activation, Adaptation, and Cell Survival Functions of the Na(+)/Ca(2+) Exchanger CalX. Wang T, Xu H, Oberwinkler J, Gu Y, Hardie RC, Montell C. Neuron 2005 Feb 3;45(3):367-78. 10.1016/j.neuron.2004.12.046 PubMed 15694324.
Backbone
  Vector backbone: pCaspeRhs
  Backbone manufacturer: Individual lab
  Backbone size w/o insert (bp): 8780
  Vector type: Insect Expression
Growth in bacteria
  Bacterial resistance: Ampicillin, 100 μg/mL
  Growth temperature: 37°C
  Growth strain: DH5alpha
  Copy number: High Copy
Gene/Insert
  Gene/Insert name: calx1 (alt name: Na/Ca Exchange Protein)
  Species: D. melanogaster (fly)
  Insert size (bp): 2860
  Mutation: N/A
  GenBank ID: NM_079699
  Entrez Gene: Calx (a.k.a. Dmel_CG5685, 9C5, CALX, CALX1.1, CG5685, CalX, Dmel/Ncx, Dmel\CG5685, NCX, Ncx, anon-93ABa, calX, calx)
  Cloning method: Restriction Enzyme; 5′ cloning site NotI (not destroyed); 3′ cloning site XbaI (not destroyed)
  Sequencing primers: 5′ TCCCCGACACCAGCA; 3′ CTACTGAAATCTGCC
Resource information
  A portion of this plasmid was derived from a plasmid made by: Invitrogen ; EST AT10348
Terms and licenses: Academic/Nonprofit Terms; Industry Terms: Not Available to Industry
How to cite: hs-calx1 was a gift from Craig Montell (Addgene plasmid # 1740 ; http://n2t.net/addgene:1740 ; RRID:Addgene_1740)
